Addgene plasmid #61202: pCMU-PERr
Purpose: Fluorescent reporter for peroxisomes mCherry-SKL expressed under AtUBQ10 promoter
Depositing lab: Maria Harrison. Depositing organization: Boyce Thompson Institute for Plant Research, Inc. Publication: A set of fluorescent protein-based markers expressed from constitutive and arbuscular mycorrhiza-inducible promoters to label organelles, membranes and cytoskeletal elements in Medicago truncatula. Ivanov S, Harrison MJ. Plant J. 2014 Oct 20. doi: 10.1111/tpj.12706. PubMed 25329881.
Backbone
  Vector backbone: pKm43GW
  Backbone manufacturer: VIB
  Vector type: Plant Expression
  Selectable markers: Kanamycin
Growth in bacteria
  Bacterial resistance: Spectinomycin, 50 μg/mL
  Growth temperature: 37°C
  Growth strain: DH5alpha
  Copy number: High Copy
Gene/Insert
  Gene/Insert name: mCherry-SKL
  Insert size (bp): 720
  Promoter: AtUBQ10
  Tag / fusion protein: mCherry
  Cloning method: Gateway Cloning
  Sequencing primers: 5′ ATGGTGAGCAAGGGCGA; 3′ TTACAGTTTAGACTTGTACAGCTCGTCCAT
Terms and licenses: Academic/Nonprofit Terms; Industry Terms: Not Available to Industry
How to cite: pCMU-PERr was a gift from Maria Harrison (Addgene plasmid # 61202 ; http://n2t.net/addgene:61202 ; RRID:Addgene_61202)
