[The description below was written by a language model from this plasmid's Addgene catalogue record and pLannotate feature annotations shown in this document.]
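Description:
pCMU-PERr is a plant binary T-DNA expression vector built on the pKm43GW MultiSite Gateway backbone, designed to label peroxisomes with a red fluorescent marker. Its backbone carries the pVS1 replication and stability functions (oriV, RepA, StaA), which allow maintenance in Agrobacterium, together with a ColE1/pMB1-type origin and the pBR322 bom region for high-copy propagation in E. coli. Bacterial selection relies on an aadA spectinomycin/streptomycin resistance gene. Short annotated fragments of a gentamicin resistance gene, an integrase, rop and lacZα appear to be backbone remnants rather than functional parts.

Between the nopaline-type left and right T-DNA borders lie two cassettes. Next to the left border, an nptII (neo) gene flanked by the NOS promoter and NOS terminator provides kanamycin selection of transformed plant tissue. The reporter cassette was assembled by Gateway recombination. The roughly 2 kb interval between attB4 and attB1 is not annotated in the feature table, but its position matches the AtUBQ10 (Arabidopsis ubiquitin 10) promoter named in the catalogue entry. The mCherry coding sequence sits between attB1 and attB2 and is followed by a CaMV polyadenylation signal. According to the record, mCherry carries a C-terminal SKL tripeptide, the canonical type 1 peroxisomal targeting signal, which directs the fluorescent protein into the peroxisome matrix.

The constitutive ubiquitin promoter should give broad expression, making the plasmid useful for live-cell imaging of peroxisomes in plant cells. It belongs to a set of organelle, membrane and cytoskeleton markers developed for Medicago truncatula, including studies of arbuscular mycorrhizal symbiosis.
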