Features (pLannotate 1.2.2; 22 found; start..end, strand, type, name):
    239..263     +  misc_feature   LB T-DNA repeat: left border repeat from nopaline C58 T-DNA
    356..608     -  terminator     NOS terminator: nopaline synthase terminator and poly(A) signal
    651..1442    -  CDS            neo: KKA2_KLEPN - Also known as kan, nptII. Experimental evidence at protein level: Swiss-Prot protein existence level 1. Resistance to kanamycin, neomycin, paromomycin, ribostamycin, butirosin and gentamicin B. From Klebsiella pneumoniae.
   1476..1655    -  promoter       NOS promoter: nopaline synthase promoter
   1745..1766    +  misc_feature   MCS (fragment): pUC18/19 multiple cloning site
   1828..1848    +  protein_bind   attB4: mutant version of attB; core recombination site for the Gateway® BP reaction BP Clonase™
   3836..3856    +  protein_bind   attB1: mutant version of attB; core recombination site for the Gateway® BP reaction BP Clonase™
   3862..4569    +  CDS            mCherry: mCherry is a basic (constitutively fluorescent) red fluorescent protein published in 2004, derived from Discosoma sp.. It is reported to be a very rapidly-maturing monomer with low acid sensitivity.
   4586..4606    -  protein_bind   attB2: mutant version of attB; core recombination site for the Gateway® BP reaction BP Clonase™
   4674..4832    +  polyA_signal   CaMV poly(A) signal (fragment): cauliflower mosaic virus polyadenylation signal
   4861..4901    +  CDS            lacZα (fragment): LacZα fragment of β-galactosidase; lacZ fragment
   4970..4994    +  misc_feature   RB T-DNA repeat: right border repeat from nopaline C58 T-DNA
   5333..5734    +  CDS            Y4CG_SINFN (fragment): Protein inferred from homology: Swiss-Prot protein existence level 3. From Sinorhizobium fredii (strain NBRC 101917 / NGR234).
   6294..6923    +  CDS            pVS1 StaA: stability protein from the Pseudomonas plasmid pVS1 (Heeb et al., 2000)
   7356..8424    +  CDS            pVS1 RepA (fragment): replication protein from the Pseudomonas plasmid pVS1 (Heeb et al., 2000)
   8490..8684    +  rep_origin     pVS1 oriV: origin of replication for the Pseudomonas plasmid pVS1 (Heeb et al., 2000)
   8887..8926    +  CDS            rop (fragment): Rop protein, which maintains plasmids at low copy number; rop
   9028..9168    +  misc_feature   bom: basis of mobility region from pBR322
   9354..9942    -  rep_origin     ori: high-copy-number ColE1/pMB1/pBR322/pUC origin of replication
  10186..10973   -  CDS            SmR (fragment): aminoglycoside adenylyltransferase (Murphy, 1985); aadA; confers resistance to spectinomycin and streptomycin
  10984..11040   -  CDS            GmR (fragment): gentamycin acetyltransferase; aacC1; confers resistance to gentamycin
  11130..1       +  CDS            int (fragment) (across the origin): INT2_ECOLX - Protein inferred from homology: Swiss-Prot protein existence level 3. Putative integrase believed to be involved in the insertion of antibiotic resistance genes into plasmids and transposons. From Escherichia coli.
>Addgene plasmid #61202 | pCMU-PERr | depositor full sequence | sequence record 110347 | pCMU-PERr sequence 11266 bps
TGATCACAGGCAGCAACGCTCTGTCATCGTTACAATCAACATGCTACCCTCCGCGAGATCATCCGTGTTT
CAAACCCGGCAGCTTAGTTGCCGTTCTTCCGAATAGCATCGGTAACATGAGCAAAGTCTGCCGCCTTACA
ACGGCTCTCCCGCTGACGCCGTCCCGGACTGATGGGCTGCCTGTATCGAGTGGTGATTTTGTGCCGAGCT
GCCGGTCGGGGAGCTGTTGGCTGGCTGGTGGCAGGATATATTGTGGTGTAAACAAATTGACGCTTAGACA
ACTTAATAACACATTGCGGACGTTTTTAATGTACTGAATTAACGCCGAATTGAATTATCAGCTTGCATGC
CGGTCGATCTAGTAACATAGATGACACCGCGCGCGATAATTTATCCTAGTTTGCGCGCTATATTTTGTTT
TCTATCGCGTATTAAATGTATAATTGCGGGACTCTAATCATAAAAACCCATCTCATAAATAACGTCATGC
ATTACATGTTAATTATTACATGCTTAACGTAATTCAACAGAAATTATATGATAATCATCGCAAGACCGGC
AACAGGATTCAATCTTAAGAAACTTTATTGCCAAATGTTTGAACGATCTGCTTGACTCTAGCTAGAGTCC
GAACCCCAGAGTCCCGCTCAGAAGAACTCGTCAAGAAGGCGATAGAAGGCGATGCGCTGCGAATCGGGAG
CGGCGATACCGTAAAGCACGAGGAAGCGGTCAGCCCATTCGCCGCCAAGCTCTTCAGCAATATCACGGGT
AGCCAACGCTATGTCCTGATAGCGGTCCGCCACACCCAGCCGGCCACAGTCGATGAATCCAGAAAAGCGG
CCATTTTCCACCATGATATTCGGCAAGCAGGCATCGCCGTGGGTCACGACGAGATCCTCGCCGTCGGGCA
TCCGCGCCTTGAGCCTGGCGAACAGTTCGGCTGGCGCGAGCCCCTGATGCTCTTCGTCCAGATCATCCTG
ATCGACAAGACCGGCTTCCATCCGAGTACGTGCTCGCTCGATGCGATGTTTCGCTTGGTGGTCGAATGGG
CAGGTAGCCGGATCAAGCGTATGCAGCCGCCGCATTGCATCAGCCATGATGGATACTTTCTCGGCAGGAG
CAAGGTGAGATGACAGGAGATCCTGCCCCGGCACTTCGCCCAATAGCAGCCAGTCCCTTCCCGCTTCAGT
GACAACGTCGAGCACAGCTGCGCAAGGAACGCCCGTCGTGGCCAGCCACGATAGCCGCGCTGCCTCGTCT
TGGAGTTCATTCAGGGCACCGGACAGGTCGGTCTTGACAAAAAGAACCGGGCGCCCCTGCGCTGACAGCC
GGAACACGGCGGCATCAGAGCAGCCGATTGTCTGTTGTGCCCAGTCATAGCCGAATAGCCTCTCCACCCA
AGCGGCCGGAGAACCTGCGTGCAATCCATCTTGTTCAATCATGCCTCGATCGAGTTGAGAGTGAATATGA
GACTCTAATTGGATACCGAGGGGAATTTATGGAACGTCAGTGGAGCATTTTTGACAAGAAATATTTGCTA
GCTGATAGTGACCTTAGGCGACTTTTGAACGCGCAATAATGGTTTCTGACGTATGTGCTTAGCTCATTAA
ACTCCAGAAACCCGCGGCTGAGTGGCTCCTTCAACGTTGCGGTTCTGTCAGTTCCAAACGTAAAACGGCT
TGTCCCGCGTCATCGGCGGGGGTCATAACGTGACTCCCTTAATTCTCATGTATGATAATTCGAGGGTACC
CGGGGATCCTCTAGAGGGCCCGAGCGGATAACAATTTCACACAGGAAACAGCTATGACCATGATTACGCC
AAGCTATCAACTTTGTATAGAAAAGTTGAGTCTAGCTCAACAGAGCTTTTAACCCAAATTGGTACAATAG
AATACAACTTTAGATCATAATTCTCAAAAGAAAGAGATTCCTTAGCTATTCTATCTGCCACTCCATTTCC
TTCTCGGCTTGTATGCACAAGCATAAAATCCTCAAACTTGCTAAGTAGATACTTTATGTCTTGGATAATT
GGATTGAGACTTGACAAGCATAACTTTCATGTAACCAAAGACACAAGTTGCTGAGAATCCACCTCAAAAA
TGATCTTCCTATAATTGAATCGGGATAATGACAGCACAGCCCATCTAAGAGCCTCCACTTCTACTTCCAG
CACGCTTCTTACTTTTACCACAGCTCTTGCACCTAACCATAACACCTTCCCTGTATGATCGCGAAGCACC
CACCCTAAGCCACATTTTAATCCTTCTGTTGGCCATGCCCCATCAAAGTTGCACTTAACCCAAGATTGTG
GTGGAGCTTCCCATGTTTCTCGTCTGTCCCGACGGTGTTGTGGTTGGTGCTTTCCTTACATTCTGAGCCT
CTTTCCTTCTAATCCACTCATCTGCATCTTCTTGTGTCCTTACTAATACCTCATTGGTTCCAAATTCCCT
CCCTTTAAGCACCAGCTCGTTTCTGTTCTTCCACAGCCTCCCAAGTATCCAAGGGACTAAAGCCTCCACA
TTCTTCAGATCAGGATATTCTTGTTTAAGATGTTGAACTCTATGGAGGTTTGTATGAACTGATGATCTAG
GACCGGATAAGTTCCCTTCTTCATAGCGAACTTATTCAAAGAATGTTTTGTGTATCATTCTTGTTACATT
GTTATTAATGAAAAAATATTATTGGTCATTGGACTGAACACGAGTGTTAAATATGGACCAGGCCCCAAAT
AAGATCCATTGATATATGAATTAAATAACAAGAATAAATCGAGTCACCAAACCACTTGCCTTTTTTAACG
AGACTTGTTCACCAACTTGATACAAAAGTCATTATCCTATGCAAATCAATAATCATACAAAAATATCCAA
TAACACTAAAAAATTAAAAGAAATGGATAATTTCACAATATGTTATACGATAAAGAAGTTACTTTTCCAA
GAAATTCACTGATTTTATAAGCCCACTTGCATTAGATAAATGGCAAAAAAAAACAAAAAGGAAAAGAAAT
AAAGCACGAAGAATTCTAGAAAATACGAAATACGCTTCAATGCAGTGGGACCCACGGTTCAATTATTGCC
AATTTTCAGCTCCACCGTATATTTAAAAAATAAAACGATAATGCTAAAAAAATATAAATCGTAACGATCG
TTAAATCTCAACGGCTGGATCTTATGACGACCGTTAGAAATTGTGGTTGTCGACGAGTCAGTAATAAACG
GCGTCAAAGTGGTTGCAGCCGGCACACACGAGTCGTGTTTATCAACTCAAAGCACAAATACTTTTCCTCA
ACCTAAAAATAAGGCAATTAGCCAAAAACAACTTTGCGTGTAAACAACGCTCAATACACGTGTCATTTTA
TTATTAGCTATTGCTTCACCGCCTTAGCTTTCTCGTGACCTAGTCGTCCTCGTCTTTTCTTCTTCTTCTT
CTATAAAACAATACCCAAAGAGCTCTTCTTCTTCACAATTCAGATTTCAATTTCTCAAAATCTTAAAAAC
TTTCTCTCAATTCTCTCTACCGTGATCAAGGTAAATTTCTGTGTTCCTTATTCTCTCAAAATCTTCGATT
TTGTTTTCGTTCGATCCCAATTTCGTATATGTTCTTTGGTTTAGATTCTGTTAATCTTAGATCGAAGACG
ATTTTCTGGGTTTGATCGTTAGATATCATCTTAATTCTCGATTAGGGTTTCATAGATATCATCCGATTTG
TTCAAATAATTTGAGTTTTGTCGAATAATTACTCTTCGATTTGTGATTTCTATCTAGATCTGGTGTTAGT
TTCTAGTTTGTGCGATCGAATTTGTCGATTAATCTGAGTTTTTCTGATTAACAGGCAAGTTTGTACAAAA
AAGCAGGCTTCATGGTGAGCAAGGGCGAGGAGGATAACATGGCCATCATCAAGGAGTTCATGCGCTTCAA
GGTGCACATGGAGGGCTCCGTGAACGGCCACGAGTTCGAGATCGAGGGCGAGGGCGAGGGCCGCCCCTAC
GAGGGCACCCAGACCGCCAAGCTGAAGGTGACCAAGGGTGGCCCCCTGCCCTTCGCCTGGGACATCCTGT
CCCCTCAGTTCATGTACGGCTCCAAGGCCTACGTGAAGCACCCCGCCGACATCCCCGACTACTTGAAGCT
GTCCTTCCCCGAGGGCTTCAAGTGGGAGCGCGTGATGAACTTCGAGGACGGCGGCGTGGTGACCGTGACC
CAGGACTCCTCCCTGCAGGACGGCGAGTTCATCTACAAGGTGAAGCTGCGCGGCACCAACTTCCCCTCCG
ACGGCCCCGTAATGCAGAAGAAGACCATGGGCTGGGAGGCCTCCTCCGAGCGGATGTACCCCGAGGACGG
CGCCCTGAAGGGCGAGATCAAGCAGAGGCTGAAGCTGAAGGACGGCGGCCACTACGACGCTGAGGTCAAG
ACCACCTACAAGGCCAAGAAGCCCGTGCAGCTGCCCGGCGCCTACAACGTCAACATCAAGTTGGACATCA
CCTCCCACAACGAGGACTACACCATCGTGGAACAGTACGAACGCGCCGAGGGCCGCCACTCCACCGGCGG
CATGGACGAGCTGTACAAGTCTAAACTGTAAGACCCAGCTTTCTTGTACAAAGTGGAATAAGCGGCCATG
CTAGAGTCCGCAAAAATCACCAGTCTCTCTCTACAAATCTATCTCTCTCTATTTTTCTCCAGAATAATGT
GTGAGTAGTTCCCAGATAAGGGAATTAGGGTTCTTATAGGGTTTCGCTCATGTGTTGAGCATATAAGAAA
CCCTTAGTATGTATTTGTATTTGTAAAATACTTCTATCAATAAAATTTCTAATTCCTAAACCAAAATCCA
GTGACGCAACTTTATTATACATAGTTGATAATTCACTGGCCGTCGTTTTACAACGTCGTGACTGGGAAAA
CGAGCTCAAGCTTAGCTTGAGCTTGGATCAGATTGTCGTTTCCCGCCTTCAGTTTAAACTATCAGTGTTT
GACAGGATATATTGGCGGGTAAACCTAAGAGAAAAGAGCGTTTATTAGAATAACGGATATTTAAAAGGGC
GTGAAAAGGTTTATCCGTTCGTCCATTTGTATGTGCATGCCAACCACAGGGTTCCCCTCGGGATCAAAGT
ACTTTGATCCAACCCCTCCGCTGCTATAGTGCAGTCGGCTTCTGACGTTCAGTGCAGCCGTCTTCTGAAA
ACGACATGTCGCACAAGTCCTAAGTTACGCGACAGGCTGCCGCCCTGCCCTTTTCCTGGCGTTTTCTTGT
CGCGTGTTTTAGTCGCATAAAGTAGAATACTTGCGACTAGAACCGGAGACATTACGCCATGAACAAGAGC
GCCGCCGCTGGCCTGCTGGGCTATGCCCGCGTCAGCACCGACGACCAGGACTTGACCAACCAACGGGCCG
AACTGCACGCGGCCGGCTGCACCAAGCTGTTTTCCGAGAAGATCACCGGCACCAGGCGCGACCGCCCGGA
GCTGGCCAGGATGCTTGACCACCTACGCCCTGGCGACGTTGTGACAGTGACCAGGCTAGACCGCCTGGCC
CGCAGCACCCGCGACCTACTGGACATTGCCGAGCGCATCCAGGAGGCCGGCGCGGGCCTGCGTAGCCTGG
CAGAGCCGTGGGCCGACACCACCACGCCGGCCGGCCGCATGGTGTTGACCGTGTTCGCCGGCATTGCCGA
GTTCGAGCGTTCCCTAATCATCGACCGCACCCGGAGCGGGCGCGAGGCCGCCAAGGCCCGAGGCGTGAAG
TTTGGCCCCCGCCCTACCCTCACCCCGGCACAGATCGCGCACGCCCGCGAGCTGATCGACCAGGAAGGCC
GCACCGTGAAAGAGGCGGCTGCACTGCTTGGCGTGCATCGCTCGACCCTGTACCGCGCACTTGAGCGCAG
CGAGGAAGTGACGCCCACCGAGGCCAGGCGGCGCGGTGCCTTCCGTGAGGACGCATTGACCGAGGCCGAC
GCCCTGGCGGCCGCCGAGAATGAACGCCAAGAGGAACAAGCATGAAACCGCACCAGGACGGCCAGGACGA
ACCGTTTTTCATTACCGAAGAGATCGAGGCGGAGATGATCGCGGCCGGGTACGTGTTCGAGCCGCCCGCG
CACGTCTCAACCGTGCGGCTGCATGAAATCCTGGCCGGTTTGTCTGATGCCAAGCTGGCGGCCTGGCCGG
CCAGCTTGGCCGCTGAAGAAACCGAGCGCCGCCGTCTAAAAAGGTGATGTGTATTTGAGTAAAACAGCTT
GCGTCATGCGGTCGCTGCGTATATGATGCGATGAGTAAATAAACAAATACGCAAGGGGAACGCATGAAGG
TTATCGCTGTACTTAACCAGAAAGGCGGGTCAGGCAAGACGACCATCGCAACCCATCTAGCCCGCGCCCT
GCAACTCGCCGGGGCCGATGTTCTGTTAGTCGATTCCGATCCCCAGGGCAGTGCCCGCGATTGGGCGGCC
GTGCGGGAAGATCAACCGCTAACCGTTGTCGGCATCGACCGCCCGACGATTGACCGCGACGTGAAGGCCA
TCGGCCGGCGCGACTTCGTAGTGATCGACGGAGCGCCCCAGGCGGCGGACTTGGCTGTGTCCGCGATCAA
GGCAGCCGACTTCGTGCTGATTCCGGTGCAGCCAAGCCCTTACGACATATGGGCCACCGCCGACCTGGTG
GAGCTGGTTAAGCAGCGCATTGAGGTCACGGATGGAAGGCTACAAGCGGCCTTTGTCGTGTCGCGGGCGA
TCAAAGGCACGCGCATCGGCGGTGAGGTTGCCGAGGCGCTGGCCGGGTACGAGCTGCCCATTCTTGAGTC
CCGTATCACGCAGCGCGTGAGCTACCCAGGCACTGCCGCCGCCGGCACAACCGTTCTTGAATCAGAACCC
GAGGGCGACGCTGCCCGCGAGGTCCAGGCGCTGGCCGCTGAAATTAAATCAAAACTCATTTGAGTTAATG
AGGTAAAGAGAAAATGAGCAAAAGCACAAACACGCTAAGTGCCGGCCGTCCGAGCGCACGCAGCAGCAAG
GCTGCAACGTTGGCCAGCCTGGCAGACACGCCAGCCATGAAGCGGGTCAACTTTCAGTTGCCGGCGGAGG
ATCACACCAAGCTGAAGATGTACGCGGTACGCCAAGGCAAGACCATTACCGAGCTGCTATCTGAATACAT
CGCGCAGCTACCAGAGTAAATGAGCAAATGAATAAATGAGTAGATGAATTTTAGCGGCTAAAGGAGGCGG
CATGGAAAATCAAGAACAACCAGGCACCGACGCCGTGGAATGCCCCATGTGTGGAGGAACGGGCGGTTGG
CCAGGCGTAAGCGGCTGGGTTGTCTGCCGGCCCTGCAATGGCACTGGAACCCCCAAGCCCGAGGAATCGG
CGTGACGGTCGCAAACCATCCGGCCCGGTACAAATCGGCGCGGCGCTGGGTGATGACCTGGTGGAGAAGT
TGAAGGCCGCGCAGGCCGCCCAGCGGCAACGCATCGAGGCAGAAGCACGCCCCGGTGAATCGTGGCAAGC
GGCCGCTGATCGAATCCGCAAAGAATCCCGGCAACCGCCGGCAGCCGGTGCGCCGTCGATTAGGAAGCCG
CCCAAGGGCGACGAGCAACCAGATTTTTTCGTTCCGATGCTCTATGACGTGGGCACCCGCGATAGTCGCA
GCATCATGGACGTGGCCGTTTTCCGTCTGTCGAAGCGTGACCGACGAGCTGGCGAGGTGATCCGCTACGA
GCTTCCAGACGGGCACGTAGAGGTTTCCGCAGGGCCGGCCGGCATGGCCAGTGTGTGGGATTACGACCTG
GTACTGATGGCGGTTTCCCATCTAACCGAATCCATGAACCGATACCGGGAAGGGAAGGGAGACAAGCCCG
GCCGCGTGTTCCGTCCACACGTTGCGGACGTACTCAAGTTCTGCCGGCGAGCCGATGGCGGAAAGCAGAA
AGACGACCTGGTAGAAACCTGCATTCGGTTAAACACCACGCACGTTGCCATGCAGCGTACGAAGAAGGCC
AAGAACGGCCGCCTGGTGACGGTATCCGAGGGTGAAGCCTTGATTAGCCGCTACAAGATCGTAAAGAGCG
AAACCGGGCGGCCGGAGTACATCGAGATCGAGCTAGCTGATTGGATGTACCGCGAGATCACAGAAGGCAA
GAACCCGGACGTGCTGACGGTTCACCCCGATTACTTTTTGATCGATCCCGGCATCGGCCGTTTTCTCTAC
CGCCTGGCACGCCGCGCCGCAGGCAAGGCAGAAGCCAGATGGTTGTTCAAGACGATCTACGAACGCAGTG
GCAGCGCCGGAGAGTTCAAGAAGTTCTGTTTCACCGTGCGCAAGCTGATCGGGTCAAATGACCTGCCGGA
GTACGATTTGAAGGAGGAGGCGGGGCAGGCTGGCCCGATCCTAGTCATGCGCTACCGCAACCTGATCGAG
GGCGAAGCATCCGCCGGTTCCTAATGTACGGAGCAGATGCTAGGGCAAATTGCCCTAGCAGGGGAAAAAG
GTCGAAAAGGTCTCTTTCCTGTGGATAGCACGTACATTGGGAACCCAAAGCCGTACATTGGGAACCGGAA
CCCGTACATTGGGAACCCAAAGCCGTACATTGGGAACCGGTCACACATGTAAGTGACTGATATAAAAGAG
AAAAAAGGCGATTTTTCCGCCTAAAACTCTTTAAAACTTATTAAAACTCTTAAAACCCGCCTGGCCTGTG
CATAACTGTCTGGCCAGCGCACAGCCGAAGAGCTGCAAAAAGCGCCTACCCTTCGGTCGCTGCGCTCCCT
ACGCCCCGCCGCTTCGCGTCGGCCTATCGCGGCCGCTGGCCGCTCAAAAATGGCTGGCCTACGGCCAGGC
AATCTACCAGGGCGCGGACAAGCCGCGCCGTCGCCACTCGACCGCCGGCGCCCACATCAAGGCACCCTGC
CTCGCGCGTTTCGGTGATGACGGTGAAAACCTCTGACACATGCAGCTCCCGGAGACGGTCACAGCTTGTC
TGTAAGCGGATGCCGGGAGCAGACAAGCCCGTCAGGGCGCGTCAGCGGGTGTTGGCGGGTGTCGGGGCGC
AGCCATGACCCAGTCACGTAGCGATAGCGGAGTGTATACTGGCTTAACTATGCGGCATCAGAGCAGATTG
TACTGAGAGTGCACCATATGCGGTGTGAAATACCGCACAGATGCGTAAGGAGAAAATACCGCATCAGGCG
CTCTTCCGCTTCCTCGCTCACTGACTCGCTGCGCTCGGTCGTTCGGCTGCGGCGAGCGGTATCAGCTCAC
TCAAAGGCGGTAATACGGTTATCCACAGAATCAGGGGATAACGCAGGAAAGAACATGTGAGCAAAAGGCC
AGCAAAAGGCCAGGAACCGTAAAAAGGCCGCGTTGCTGGCGTTTTTCCATAGGCTCCGCCCCCCTGACGA
GCATCACAAAAATCGACGCTCAAGTCAGAGGTGGCGAAACCCGACAGGACTATAAAGATACCAGGCGTTT
CCCCCTGGAAGCTCCCTCGTGCGCTCTCCTGTTCCGACCCTGCCGCTTACCGGATACCTGTCCGCCTTTC
TCCCTTCGGGAAGCGTGGCGCTTTCTCATAGCTCACGCTGTAGGTATCTCAGTTCGGTGTAGGTCGTTCG
CTCCAAGCTGGGCTGTGTGCACGAACCCCCCGTTCAGCCCGACCGCTGCGCCTTATCCGGTAACTATCGT
CTTGAGTCCAACCCGGTAAGACACGACTTATCGCCACTGGCAGCAGCCACTGGTAACAGGATTAGCAGAG
CGAGGTATGTAGGCGGTGCTACAGAGTTCTTGAAGTGGTGGCCTAACTACGGCTACACTAGAAGGACAGT
ATTTGGTATCTGCGCTCTGCTGAAGCCAGTTACCTTCGGAAAAAGAGTTGGTAGCTCTTGATCCGGCAAA
CAAACCACCGCTGGTAGCGGTGGTTTTTTTGTTTGCAAGCAGCAGATTACGCGCAGAAAAAAAGGATCTC
AAGAAGATCCTTTGATCTTTTCTACGGGGTCTGACGCTCAGTGGAACGAAAACTCACGTTAAGGGATTTT
GGTCATGCATGATATATCTCCCAATTTGTGTAGGGCTTATTATGCACGCTTAAAAATAATAAAAGCAGAC
TTGACCTGATAGTTTGGCTGTGAGCAATTATGTGCTTAGTGCATCTAATCGCTTGAGTTAACGCCGGCGA
AGCGGCGTCGGCTTGAACGAATTTCTAGCTAGACATTATTTGCCGACTACCTTGGTGATCTCGCCTTTCA
CGTAGTGGACAAATTCTTCCAACTGATCTGCGCGCGAGGCCAAGCGATCTTCTTCTTGTCCAAGATAAGC
CTGTCTAGCTTCAAGTATGACGGGCTGATACTGGGCCGGCAGGCGCTCCATTGCCCAGTCGGCAGCGACA
TCCTTCGGCGCGATTTTGCCGGTTACTGCGCTGTACCAAATGCGGGACAACGTAAGCACTACATTTCGCT
CATCGCCAGCCCAGTCGGGCGGCGAGTTCCATAGCGTTAAGGTTTCATTTAGCGCCTCAAATAGATCCTG
TTCAGGAACCGGATCAAAGAGTTCCTCCGCCGCTGGACCTACCAAGGCAACGCTATGTTCTCTTGCTTTT
GTCAGCAAGATAGCCAGATCAATGTCGATCGTGGCTGGCTCGAAGATACCTGCAAGAATGTCATTGCGCT
GCCATTCTCCAAATTGCAGTTCGCGCTTAGCTGGATAACGCCACGGAATGATGTCGTCGTGCACAACAAT
GGTGACTTCTACAGCGCGGAGAATCTCGCTCTCTCCAGGGGAAGCCGAAGTTTCCAAAAGGTCGTTGATC
AAAGCTCGCCGCGTTGTTTCATCAAGCCTTACGGTCACCGTAACCAGCAAATCAATATCACTGTGTGGCT
TCAGGCCGCCATCCACTGCGGAGCCGTACAAATGTACGGCCAGCAACGTCGGTTCGAGATGGCGCTCGAT
GACGCCAACTACCTCTGATAGTTGAGTCGATACTTCGGCGATCACCGCTTCCCCCATGATGTTTAACTTT
GTTTTAGGGCGACTGCCCTGCTGCGTAACATCGTTGCTGCTCCATAACATCAAACATCGACCCACGGCGT
AACGCGCTTGCTGCTTGGATGCCCGAGGCATAGACTGTACCCCAAAAAAACATGTCATAACAAGAAGCCA
TGAAAACCGCCACTGCGCCGTTACCACCGCTGCGTTCGGTCAAGGTTCTGGACCAGTTGCGTGACGGCAG
TTACGCTACTTGCATTACAGCTTACGAACCGAACGAGGCTTATGTCCACTGGGTTCGTGCCCGAAT
