>Addgene plasmid #61202 | pCMU-PERr | addgene partial sequence | sequence record 110344 | AtUBQ10-F 5'-AAACGGCGTCAAAGTGGTTG-3'
AAGCACAAATACTTTTCCTCAACCTAAAAATAAGGCAATTAGCCAAAAACAACTTTGCGTGTAAACAACG
CTCAATACACGTGTCATTTTATTATTAGCTATTGCTTCACCGCCTTAGCTTTCTCGTGACCTAGTCGTCC
TCGTCTTTTCTTCTTCTTCTTCTATAAAACAATACCCAAAGAGCTCTTCTTCTTCACAATTCAGATTTCA
ATTTCTCAAAATCTTAAAAACTTTCTCTCAATTCTCTCTACCGTGATCAAGGTAAATTTCTGTGTTCCTT
ATTCTCTCAAAATCTTCGATTTTGTTTTCGTTCGATCCCAATTTCGTATATGTTCTTTGGTTTAGATTCT
GTTAATCTTAGATCGAAGACGATTTTCTGGGTTTGATCGTTAGATATCATCTTAATTCTCGATTAGGGTT
TCATAGATATCATCCGATTTGTTCAAATAATTTGAGTTTTGTCGAATAATTACTCTTCGATTTGTGATTT
CTATCTAGATCTGGTGTTAGTTTCTAGTTTGTGCGATCGAATTTGTCGATTAATCTGAGTTTTTCTGATT
AACAGGCAAGTTTGTACAAAAAAGCAGGCTTCATGGTGAGCAAGGGCGAGGAGGATAACATGGCCATCAT
CAAGGAGTTCATGCGCTTCAAGGTGCACATGGAGGGCTCCGTGAACGGCCACGAGTTCGAGATCGAGGGC
GAGGGCGAGGGCCGCCCCTACGAGGGCACCCAGACCGCCAAGCTGAAGGTGACCAAGGGTGGCCCCCTGC
CCTTCGCCTGGGA
