>Addgene plasmid #61202 | pCMU-PERr | addgene partial sequence | sequence record 110345 | M13-F20 5'-TGTAAAACGACGGCCAGT-3'
TGGATTTTGGTTTAGGAATTAGAAATTTTATTGATAGAAGTATTTTACAAATACAAATACATACTAAGGG
TTTCTTATATGCTCAACACATGAGCGAAACCCTATAAGAACCCTAATTCCCTTATCTGGGAACTACTCAC
ACATTATTCTGGAGAAAAATAGAGAGAGATAGATTTGTAGAGAGAGACTGGTGATTTTTGCGGACTCTAG
CATGGCCGCTTATTCCACTTTGTACAAGAAAGCTGGGTCTTACAGTTTAGACTTGTACAGCTCGTCCATG
CCGCCGGTGGAGTGGCGGCCCTCGGCGCGTTCGTACTGTTCCACGATGGTGTAGTCCTCGTTGTGGGAGG
TGATGTCCAACTTGATGTTGACGTTGTAGGCGCCGGGCAGCTGCACGGGCTTCTTGGCCTTGTAGGTGGT
CTTGACCTCAGCGTCGTAGTGGCCGCCGTCCTTCAGCTTCAGCCTCTGCTTGATCTCGCCCTTCAGGGCG
CCGTCCTCGGGGTACATCCGCTCGGAGGAGGCCTCCCAGCCCATGGTCTTCTTCTGCATTACGGGGCCGT
CGGAGGGGAAGTTGGTGCCGCGCAGCTTCACCTTGTAGATGAACTCGCCGTCCTGCAGGGAGGAGTCCTG
GGTCACGGTCACCACGCCGCCGTCCTCGAAGTTCATCACGCGCTCCCACTTGAAGCCCTCGGGGAAGGAC
AGCTTCAAGTAGTCGGGGATGTCGGCGGGGTGCTTCACGTAGGCCTTGGAGCCGTACATGAACTGAGGGG
ACAGGATGTCCCAG
